Addgene plasmid #54419: LI C-D mOrange c3
Depositing lab: Martin Parniske. Depositing organization: Ludwig-Maximilians-Universitaet Muenchen (LMU). Publication: A modular plasmid assembly kit for multigene expression, gene silencing and silencing rescue in plants. Binder A, Lambert J, Morbitzer R, Popp C, Ott T, Lahaye T, Parniske M. PLoS One. 2014 Feb 13;9(2):e88218. doi: 10.1371/journal.pone.0088218. eCollection 2014. PubMed 24551083.
Backbone
  Vector backbone: pUC57(Gent)
  Backbone manufacturer: Parniske lab
  Vector type: cloning vector
Growth in bacteria
  Bacterial resistance: Gentamicin, 10 μg/mL
  Growth temperature: 37°C
  Growth strain: DH5alpha
  Copy number: High Copy
Gene/Insert
  Gene/Insert name: mOrange
  Species: Synthetic
  Cloning method: Unknown
  Sequencing primers: 5′ M13-F20; 3′ M13Rev
Terms and licenses: Academic/Nonprofit Terms; Industry Terms: Not Available to Industry
How to cite: LI C-D mOrange c3 was a gift from Martin Parniske (Addgene plasmid # 54419 ; http://n2t.net/addgene:54419 ; RRID:Addgene_54419)
