[The description below was written by a language model from this plasmid's Addgene catalogue record and pLannotate feature annotations shown in this document.]
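Description:
LI C-D mOrange c3 is a small (about 3.2 kb) bacterial cloning vector built on pUC57(Gent), a gentamicin-resistant derivative of pUC57. It belongs to a modular plasmid assembly kit designed for multigene expression, gene silencing and silencing rescue in plants. It replicates in E. coli from a high-copy ColE1/pUC-type origin. Selection is by gentamicin through the aacC1 aminoglycoside acetyltransferase gene, which appears to be driven by the class 1 integron Pc promoter annotated just upstream across the circular junction. Short remnants of rop, the pBR322 bom region and lacI are also detected. These are backbone fragments rather than functional elements.

The payload is a synthetic coding sequence for mOrange, a constitutively fluorescent orange protein derived from the Discosoma red fluorescent protein and noted for its acid sensitivity. The insert sits within the disrupted lacZα cloning region. It is flanked on one side by a lacZα fragment and on the other by the lac promoter, lac operator and CAP binding site. These lac elements point in the opposite direction to mOrange, and no plant or other eukaryotic promoter or terminator is annotated. The plasmid therefore serves as a promoterless part donor rather than an expression construct.

The name suggests a level I ("LI") module occupying the C-D position of the kit's assembly scheme. This would be consistent with a fluorescent tag or reporter module that is combined with promoter, gene and terminator modules in higher-level plant expression constructs. However, the record does not define the "C-D" or "c3" designations, the flanking assembly sites or the cloning method. M13 forward and reverse priming sites flank the insert for sequence verification.
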