Features (pLannotate 1.2.2; 11 found; start..end, strand, type, name):
      5..535     +  CDS            aacC1: AACC1_PSEAI - Experimental evidence at protein level: Swiss-Prot protein existence level 1. Responsible for gentamicin resistance and has a limited substrate range. From Pseudomonas aeruginosa.
    652..687     +  CDS            rop (fragment): Rop protein, which maintains plasmids at low copy number; rop
    789..888     +  misc_feature   bom (fragment): basis of mobility region from pBR322
    894..1051    -  CDS            lacZα (fragment): LacZα fragment of β-galactosidase; lacZ fragment
   1129..1836    +  CDS            mOrange: mOrange is a basic (constitutively fluorescent) orange fluorescent protein published in 2004, derived from Discosoma sp.. It has high acid sensitivity.
   1903..1919    -  protein_bind   lac operator: The lac repressor binds to the lac operator to inhibit transcription in E. coli. This inhibition can be relieved by adding lactose or isopropyl-β-D-thiogalactopyranoside (IPTG). lac repressor encoded by lacI
   1927..1957    -  promoter       lac promoter: promoter for the E. coli lac operon
   1972..1993    -  protein_bind   CAP binding site: CAP binding activates transcription in the presence of cAMP. E. coli catabolite activator protein
   2006..2098    -  CDS            lacI (fragment): lac repressor; lacI; The lac repressor binds to the lac operator to inhibit transcription in E. coli. This inhibition can be relieved by adding lactose or isopropyl-β-D-thiogalactopyranoside (IPTG).
   2281..2869    -  rep_origin     ori: high-copy-number ColE1/pMB1/pBR322/pUC origin of replication
   2984..3012    +  promoter       Pc promoter: intI1 (promoter lies within the coding sequence); class 1 integron promoter
>Addgene plasmid #54419 | LI C-D mOrange c3 | depositor full sequence | sequence record 84639 | Full Sequence
AACGATGTTACGCAGCAGCAACGATGTTACGCAGCAGGGCAGTCGCCCTAAAACAAAGTTAGGTGGCTCA
AGTATGGGCATCATTCGCACATGTAGGCTCGGCCCTGACCAAGTCAAATCCATGCGGGCTGCTCTTGATC
TTTTCGGTCGTGAGTTCGGCGACGTAGCCACCTACTCCCAACATCAGCCGGACTCCGATTACCTCGGGAA
CTTGCTCCGTAGTAAGACATTCATCGCGCTTGCTGCCTTCGACCAAGAAGCGGTTGTTGGCGCTCTCGCG
GCTTACGTTCTGCCCAGGTTTGAGCAGCCGCGTAGTGAGATCTATATCTATGATCTCGCAGTCTCCGGCG
AGCACCGGAGGCAGGGCATTGCCACCGCGCTCATCAATCTCCTCAAGCATGAGGCCAACGCGCTTGGTGC
TTATGTGATCTACGTGCAAGCAGATTACGGTGACGATCCCGCAGTGGCTCTCTATACAAAGTTGGGCATA
CGGGAAGAAGTGATGCACTTTGATATCGACCCAAGTACCGCCACCTAACAATTCGTTCAAGCCGAGATCG
GCTTCCCGGCCGCGGAGTTGTTCGGTAAATTGTCACAACGCCGCTCATGACATTAACCTATAAAAATAGG
CGTATCACGAGGCCCTTTTGTCTCGCGCGTTTCGGTGATGACGGTGAAAACCTCTGACACATGCAGCTCC
CGGAGAAGGTCACAGCTTGTCTGTAAGCGGATGCCGGGAGCAGACAAGCCCGTCAGGGCGCGTCAGCGGG
TGTTGGCGGGTGTCGGGGCTGGCTTAACTATGCGGCATCAGAGCAGATTGTACTGAGAGTGCACCATATG
CGGTGTGAAATACCGCACAGATGCGTAAGGAGAAAATACCGCATCAGGCGCCATTCGCCATTCAGGCTGC
GCAACTGTTGGGAAGGGCGATCGGTGCGGGCCTCTTCGCTATTACGCCAGCTGGCGAAAGGGGGATGTGC
TGCAAGGCGATTAAGTTGGGTAACGCCAGGGTTTTCCCAGTCACGACGTTGTAAAACGACGGCCAGTGAA
TTCGAGCTCGGTACCTCGCGAATGCATCTAGATATCGGATCCCGGGCCCGTCGACTGCAGAGGTACGGGT
CTCACACCATGGTGAGCAAGGGCGAGGAGAATAACATGGCCATCATCAAGGAGTTCATGCGCTTCAAGGT
GCGCATGGAGGGCTCTGTGAACGGCCACGAGTTCGAGATCGAGGGCGAGGGCGAGGGCCGCCCCTACGAG
GGCTTTCAGACCGCTAAGCTGAAGGTGACCAAGGGTGGCCCCCTGCCCTTCGCCTGGGACATCCTGTCCC
CTCAGTTCACCTACGGCTCCAAGGCCTACGTGAAGCACCCCGCCGACATCCCCGACTACTTCAAGCTGTC
CTTCCCCGAGGGCTTCAAGTGGGAGCGCGTGATGAACTTCGAGGACGGCGGCGTGGTGACCGTGACCCAG
GACTCCTCCCTGCAGGACGGCGAGTTCATCTACAAGGTGAAGCTGCGCGGCACCAACTTCCCCTCCGACG
GCCCCGTAATGCAGAAGAAAACCATGGGCTGGGAGGCCTCCTCCGAGCGGATGTACCCCGAGGACGGCGC
CCTGAAGGGCGAGATCAAGATGAGGCTGAAGCTGAAGGACGGCGGCCACTACACCTCCGAGGTCAAGACC
ACCTACAAGGCCAAGAAGCCCGTGCAGCTGCCCGGCGCCTACATCGTCGGCATCAAGTTGGACATCACCT
CCCACAACGAGGACTACACCATCGTGGAACAGTACGAACGCGCCGAGGGCCGCCACTCCACCGGCGGCAT
GGACGAGCTGTACAAGAAGGTGAGACCTCTGCCTGCATGCAAGCTTGGCGTAATCATGGTCATAGCTGTT
TCCTGTGTGAAATTGTTATCCGCTCACAATTCCACACAACATACGAGCCGGAAGCATAAAGTGTAAAGCC
TGGGGTGCCTAATGAGTGAGCTAACTCACATTAATTGCGTTGCGCTCACTGCCCGCTTTCCAGTCGGGAA
ACCTGTCGTGCCAGCTGCATTAATGAATCGGCCAACGCGCGGGGAGAGGCGGTTTGCGTATTGGGCGCTC
TTCCGCTTCCTCGCTCACTGACTCGCTGCGCTCGGTCGTTCGGCTGCGGCGAGCGGTATCAGCTCACTCA
AAGGCGGTAATACGGTTATCCACAGAATCAGGGGATAACGCAGGAAAGAACATGTGAGCAAAAGGCCAGC
AAAAGGCCAGGAACCGTAAAAAGGCCGCGTTGCTGGCGTTTTTCCATAGGCTCCGCCCCCCTGACGAGCA
TCACAAAAATCGACGCTCAAGTCAGAGGTGGCGAAACCCGACAGGACTATAAAGATACCAGGCGTTTCCC
CCTGGAAGCTCCCTCGTGCGCTCTCCTGTTCCGACCCTGCCGCTTACCGGATACCTGTCCGCCTTTCTCC
CTTCGGGAAGCGTGGCGCTTTCTCATAGCTCACGCTGTAGGTATCTCAGTTCGGTGTAGGTCGTTCGCTC
CAAGCTGGGCTGTGTGCACGAACCCCCCGTTCAGCCCGACCGCTGCGCCTTATCCGGTAACTATCGTCTT
GAGTCCAACCCGGTAAGACACGACTTATCGCCACTGGCAGCAGCCACTGGTAACAGGATTAGCAGAGCGA
GGTATGTAGGCGGTGCTACAGAGTTCTTGAAGTGGTGGCCTAACTACGGCTACACTAGAAGAACAGTATT
TGGTATCTGCGCTCTGCTGAAGCCAGTTACCTTCGGAAAAAGAGTTGGTAGCTCTTGATCCGGCAAACAA
ACCACCGCTGGTAGCGGTGGTTTTTTTGTTTGCAAGCAGCAGATTACGCGCAGAAAAAAAGGATCTCAAG
AAGATCCTTTGATCTTTTCTACGGGGTCTGACGCTCAGTGGAACGAAAACTCACGTTAAGGGATTTTGGT
CATGAGGCGCACACCGTGGAAACGGATGAAGGCACGAACCCAGTTGACATAAGCCTGTTCGGTTCGTAAA
CTGTAATGCAAGTAGCGTATGCGCTCACGCAACTGGTCCAGAACCTTGACCGAACGCAGCGGTGGTAACG
GCGCAGTGGCGGTTTTCATGGCTTGTTATGACTGTTTTTTTGTACAGTCTATGCCTCGGGCATCCAAGCA
GCAAGCGCGTTACGCCGTGGGTCGATGTTTGATGTTATGGAGCAGC
