>Addgene plasmid #54419 | LI C-D mOrange c3 | addgene partial sequence | sequence record 87573 | M13pUC-Fwd 5'-CCCAGTCACGACGTTGTAAAACG-3'
CGAGCTCGGTACCTCGCGAATGCATCTAGATATCGGATCCCGGGCCCGTCGACTGCAGAGGTACGGGTCT
CACACCATGGTGAGCAAGGGCGAGGAGAATAACATGGCCATCATCAAGGAGTTCATGCGCTTCAAGGTGC
GCATGGAGGGCTCTGTGAACGGCCACGAGTTCGAGATCGAGGGCGAGGGCGAGGGCCGCCCCTACGAGGG
CTTTCAGACCGCTAAGCTGAAGGTGACCAAGGGTGGCCCCCTGCCCTTCGCCTGGGACATCCTGTCCCCT
CAGTTCACCTACGGCTCCAAGGCCTACGTGAAGCACCCCGCCGACATCCCCGACTACTTCAAGCTGTCCT
TCCCCGAGGGCTTCAAGTGGGAGCGCGTGATGAACTTCGAGGACGGCGGCGTGGTGACCGTGACCCAGGA
CTCCTCCCTGCAGGACGGCGAGTTCATCTACAAGGTGAAGCTGCGCGGCACCAACTTCCCCTCCGACGGC
CCCGTAATGCAGAAGAAAACCATGGGCTGGGAGGCCTCCTCCGAGCGGATGTACCCCGAGGACGGCGCCC
TGAAGGGCGAGATCAAGATGAGGCTGAAGCTGAAGGACGGCGGCCACTACACCTCCGAGGTCAAGACCAC
CTACAAGGCCAAGAAGCCCGTGCAGCTGCCCGGCGCCTACATCGTCGGCATCAAGTTGGACATCACCTCC
CACAACGAGGACTACACCATCGTGGAACAGTACGAACGCGCCGAGGGCCGCCACTCCACCGGCGGCATGG
ACGAGCTGTACAAGAAGGTGAGACCTCTGCCTGCATGCAAGCTTGGCGTAATCATGGTCATAGCTGTTTC
CTGTGTGAAATTGTTATCCGCTCACAATTCCACACAACATACGAGCCGGAAGCATAAAGTGTAAAGCCTG
GGGTGCCTAATGAGTGAGCTAACTCACATTAATTGCGTTGCGCTCACTGCCCGCTTTCCAGTCGGGAAAC
CTGTCGTGCCAGCTGCATTAATGAATCGGCCAACGCGCGGGGAGAGGCGGTTTGCGTAT
