>Addgene plasmid #54419 | LI C-D mOrange c3 | addgene partial sequence | sequence record 87575 | M13pUC-Rev 5'-AGCGGATAACAATTTCACACAGG-3'
AGCTTGCATGCAGGCAGAGGTCTCACCTTCTTGTACAGCTCGTCCATGCCGCCGGTGGAGTGGCGGCCCT
CGGCGCGTTCGTACTGTTCCACGATGGTGTAGTCCTCGTTGTGGGAGGTGATGTCCAACTTGATGCCGAC
GATGTAGGCGCCGGGCAGCTGCACGGGCTTCTTGGCCTTGTAGGTGGTCTTGACCTCGGAGGTGTAGTGG
CCGCCGTCCTTCAGCTTCAGCCTCATCTTGATCTCGCCCTTCAGGGCGCCGTCCTCGGGGTACATCCGCT
CGGAGGAGGCCTCCCAGCCCATGGTTTTCTTCTGCATTACGGGGCCGTCGGAGGGGAAGTTGGTGCCGCG
CAGCTTCACCTTGTAGATGAACTCGCCGTCCTGCAGGGAGGAGTCCTGGGTCACGGTCACCACGCCGCCG
TCCTCGAAGTTCATCACGCGCTCCCACTTGAAGCCCTCGGGGAAGGACAGCTTGAAGTAGTCGGGGATGT
CGGCGGGGTGCTTCACGTAGGCCTTGGAGCCGTAGGTGAACTGAGGGGACAGGATGTCCCAGGCGAAGGG
CAGGGGGCCACCCTTGGTCACCTTCAGCTTAGCGGTCTGAAAGCCCTCGTAGGGGCGGCCCTCGCCCTCG
CCCTCGATCTCGAACTCGTGGCCGTTCACAGAGCCCTCCATGCGCACCTTGAAGCGCATGAACTCCTTGA
TGATGGCCATGTTATTCTCCTCGCCCTTGCTCACCATGGTGTGAGACCCGTACCTCTGCAGTCGACGGGC
CCGGGATCCGATATCTAGATGCATTCGCGAGGTACCGAGCTCGAATTCACTGGCCGTCGTTTTACAACGT
CGTGACTGGGAAAACCCTGGCGTTACCCAACTTAATCGCCTTGCAGCACATCCCCCTTTCGCCAGCTGGC
GTAATA
